>Addgene plasmid #27650 | pUHD Cdk2 WT HA | addgene partial sequence | sequence record 33968 | 27650 with EBV-rev
ATCAAGCATAATCTGGCACATCATAGAGTCGAAGATGGGGTACTGGCTTGGTCACATCCTGGAAGAAAGG
GTGAGCCAGGGCTGCCTTGGCCGAAATCCGCTTGTTAGGGTCGTAGTGCAGCATTTGCGATAACAAGCTC
CGTCCATCTTCATCCAGGGGAGGTACAACTTTACTAAAATCTTGCCGGGCCCACTTGGGGAAACTTGGCT
TGTAATCAGGCATAGAAGTAACTCCTGGCCACACCACCTCATCTGGGGTCCCCAGAGTCCGAAAGATCCG
GAAGAGCTGGTCAATCTCAGAATCTCCAGGGAATAGGGCCCGGCGAGTCACCATCTCAGCAAAGATGCAG
CCCAGGCTCCAGATGTCCACAGCTGTGGAATAATATTTGCAGCCCAGGAGGATTTCAGGAGCTCGGTACC
ACAGGGTCACCACCTCATGGGTGTAAGTACGAACAGGGACTCCAAAAGCTCTGGCTAGTCCAAAGTCTGC
TAGCTTGATGGCCCCCTCTGTGTTAATAAGCAGATTCTGAGGTTTAAGGTCTCGGTGGAGGACCCGATGA
GAATGGCAGAAAGCTAGGCCCTGGAGCAGCTGGAACAGATAGCTCTTGATGAGGGGAAGAGGAATGCCAG
TGAGAGCAGAGGCATCCATGAATTTCTTGAGATCTTGGTGCAGAAATTCAAAAACCAGGTAGAGTTTATT
TTCTGTGTGAATGACATCCAGCAGCTTGACAATATTAGGATGGTTAAGCTCCTTAAGCAGAGAGATCTCT
CGGATGGCAGTACTGGGCACACCCTCAGTCTCAGTGTCCAGGCGGATTTTCTTAA
