[The description below was written by a language model from this plasmid's Addgene catalogue record.]
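Description:
pUHD Cdk2 WT HA is a mammalian expression plasmid built on the pUHD10-3 backbone (about 3.15 kb without insert), the response vector of the original tetracycline-regulated gene expression system. It is maintained in E. coli as a high-copy plasmid under ampicillin selection. The record lists no mammalian selection marker and does not itemise the regulatory elements. From general knowledge of pUHD10-3, inserts in this backbone sit downstream of a tetracycline-responsive promoter made of tet operator repeats fused to a minimal CMV promoter. That promoter is essentially silent unless a tetracycline-controlled transactivator is supplied separately, for example from a cell line that stably expresses it. No feature table accompanies the entry, so the exact promoter, polyadenylation signal and cloning junctions cannot be confirmed here.

The insert is wild-type human CDK2, the cyclin-dependent kinase that partners with cyclins E and A, inserted by restriction enzyme cloning and carrying a C-terminal HA epitope tag. The tag allows the exogenous protein to be distinguished from endogenous Cdk2 by immunoblotting, immunoprecipitation or immunostaining.

The associated publication concerns inducible expression of a dominant-negative Cdk2 mutant in human cells to examine S and G2 phase functions of the kinase. In that context, the wild-type construct most plausibly serves as the matched control or comparison for the mutant, although the record does not state its role outright. More generally, it is suited to tetracycline-regulated, titratable expression of tagged Cdk2 in cell cycle studies using transactivator-expressing mammalian cells.
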