Addgene plasmid #27650: pUHD Cdk2 WT HA
Depositing lab: Greg Enders. Depositing organization: University of Pennsylvania. Publication: S and G2 phase roles for Cdk2 revealed by inducible expression of a dominant-negative mutant in human cells. Hu B, Mitra J, van den Heuvel S, Enders GH. Mol Cell Biol. 2001 Apr . 21(8):2755-66. 10.1128/MCB.21.8.2755-2766.2001 PubMed 11283255.
Backbone
  Vector backbone: pUHD10-3
  Backbone manufacturer: M. Gossen et al., 1992 (PNAS)
  Backbone size w/o insert (bp): 3150
  Vector type: Mammalian Expression
Growth in bacteria
  Bacterial resistance: Ampicillin, 100 μg/mL
  Growth temperature: 37°C
  Growth strain: DH5alpha
  Copy number: High Copy
Gene/Insert
  Gene/Insert name: Cdk2
  Species: H. sapiens (human)
  Entrez Gene: CDK2 (a.k.a. CDKN2, p33(CDK2))
  Tag / fusion protein: HA (YDVPDYA) (C terminal on insert)
  Cloning method: Restriction Enzyme
  Sequencing primers: 5′ LNCX; 3′ EBV_Rev
Terms and licenses: Academic/Nonprofit Terms; Industry Terms: Not Available to Industry
Depositor comments: See attachment for description of backbone.
How to cite: pUHD Cdk2 WT HA was a gift from Greg Enders (Addgene plasmid # 27650 ; http://n2t.net/addgene:27650 ; RRID:Addgene_27650)
